>Addgene plasmid #27977 | ∆DUSP6 | addgene partial sequence | sequence record 35950 | CMV-F 5'-CGCAAATGGGCGGTAGGCGTG-3'
GAACCGTCAGATCGCCTGGAGACGCCATCCACGCTGTTTTGACCTCCATAGAAGACACCGGGACCGATCC
AGCCTCCGGACTCTAGCCTAGGCCGCGGACCATGGGATCCTATCCGTATGATGTTCCTGATTATGCTAGC
CTCGGGTACCGGATCACAAGTTTGTACAAAAAAGCAGGCTTCATGATAGATACGCTCAGACCCGTGCCCT
TCGCGTCGGAAATGGCGATCAGCAAGACGGTGGCGTGGCTCAACGAGCAGCTGGAGCTGGGCAACGAGCG
GCTGCTGCTGATGGACTGCCGGCCGCAGGAGCTATACGAGTCGTCGCACATCGAGTCGGCCATCAACGTG
GCCATCCCGGGCATCATGCTGCGGCGCCTGCAGAAGGGTAACCTGCCGGTGCGCGCGCTCTTCACGCGCG
GCGAGGACCGGGACCGCTTCACCCGGCGCTGTGGCACCGACACAGTGGTGCTCTACGACGAGAGCAGCAG
CGACTGGAACGAGAATACGGGCGGCGAGTCGGTGCTCGGGCTGCTGCTCAAGAAGCTCAAGGACGAGGGC
TGCCGGGCGTTCTACCTGGAAGGTGGCTTCAGTAAGTTCCAAGCCGAGTTCTCCCTGCATTGCGAGACCA
ATCTAGACGGCTCGTGTAGCAGCAGCTCGCCGCCGTTGCCAGTGCTGGGGCTCGGGGCCTGCGGATCAGC
TCTGACTCTTCCTCGACATCGAGTCT
