>Addgene plasmid #27977 | ∆DUSP6 | addgene partial sequence | sequence record 37503 | IRES-R 5'-CCTCACATTGCCAAAAGACG-3'
AACGCACACCGGCCTTATTCCAAGCGGCTTCGGCCAGTAACGTTAGGGGGGGGGGAGGGATAGGGGCGAC
CGGTGGCCAGACGCGTCGGGCCCTCTAGACTCGAGAATTCTATAGGTCCTCTTCAGATATGAGCTTTTGT
TCGCTAGCCATTCTAGATCGAACCACTTTGTACAAGAAAGCTGGGTCCGTANATTGCAGAGAGTCCACCT
GGTATACATTCTGGTTGGAAGGGGTGGTAAAATACAGCTGCTGTGCTGGAACCCTGTTGTCACATGGGCT
GCTGAGTCCCAGCGTCCTCTCGAAGTCCAGCAGCTGACCCATGAAGTTGAAGTTAGGGGATATGTTGGAT
TTTTTCATTTTGACAATGTCATAGGCATCGTTCATCGACAGATTGAGCTTCTGCATAAGGTAAGCCACAG
TCACAGTGACTGAGCGGCTAATGCCAGCCAAGCTATGTACCAAGACACCACAGTTCTTGCCCCGGGCTTC
ATCTATGAAAGAAATGGCCTCAGGGAAAAACTGGGACAGGTTTTGGCTCCAGTGATCCGAGATGGGGATT
TGCTTGTATTTAAACTCTCCTGCGTTCTCAAAGAGATTCGGCAAATTGGGGGTGACGTTCAAGATGTACT
TGATGCCGAATTCCTCCAACACGTCCAAGTTGGTGGAGTCTTTGGCACAGCCCAAGTAGAGGAAGGGCAA
GATCTCCACTGGGAAGGAA
