[The description below was written by a language model from this plasmid's Addgene catalogue record.]
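Description:
∆DUSP6 is a lentiviral mammalian expression plasmid built on the commercial pLEX-HA-MYC backbone (about 11 kb without insert). It carries the human DUSP6 coding sequence (also known as MKP3 or PYST1), a dual-specificity phosphatase best known for dephosphorylating and inactivating ERK MAP kinases. The insert bears a C293S substitution in the phosphatase domain, replacing the catalytic cysteine with serine, and the depositor describes the product as catalytically inactive DUSP6. Despite the "∆" in the name, the recorded change is a point mutation rather than a deletion. The protein is flanked by epitope tags, with HA at the N terminus and MYC at the C terminus, allowing detection or immunoprecipitation from either end and distinction from endogenous DUSP6.

The record does not explicitly name the promoter, although the use of a CMV forward sequencing primer suggests that the insert sits downstream of a CMV promoter. No feature table is provided, so the lentiviral elements (LTRs, packaging signal and related parts) and the bacterial origin are not individually documented. In bacteria the plasmid is listed as high copy with tetracycline resistance and is propagated in a recombination-deficient strain suited to repeat-containing lentiviral vectors. Zeocin is the recorded selectable marker for mammalian cells.

As a lentiviral transfer vector it can be packaged for transduction and stable expression, or transfected directly. It serves as a phosphatase-dead control or potential substrate-trapping/dominant-negative counterpart to wild-type DUSP6, and the associated work examined how DUSP6 influences drug sensitivity through the DNA damage response.
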