Addgene plasmid #27977: ∆DUSP6
Depositing lab: Igor Astsaturov. Depositing organization: Institute for Cancer Research d/b/a the Research Institute of Fox Chase Cancer Center. Publication: DUSP6 regulates drug sensitivity by modulating DNA damage response. Bagnyukova TV, Restifo D, Beeharry N, Gabitova L, Li T, Serebriiskii IG, Golemis EA, Astsaturov I. Br J Cancer. 2013 Aug 20;109(4):1063-71. doi: 10.1038/bjc.2013.353. Epub 2013 Jul 9. PubMed 23839489.
Backbone
  Vector backbone: pLEX-HA-MYC
  Backbone manufacturer: Thermo Scientific
  Backbone size w/o insert (bp): 11000
  Vector type: Mammalian Expression, Lentiviral
  Selectable markers: Zeocin
Growth in bacteria
  Bacterial resistance: Tetracycline, 10 μg/mL
  Growth temperature: 37°C
  Growth strain: Stbl3
  Copy number: High Copy
Gene/Insert
  Gene/Insert name: DUSP6
  Species: H. sapiens (human)
  Mutation: C293S: mutation in the phosphatase domain
  Entrez Gene: DUSP6 (a.k.a. HH19, MKP3, PYST1)
  Tag / fusion protein: HA (N terminal on insert); MYC (C terminal on insert)
  Cloning method: Restriction Enzyme
  Sequencing primers: 5′ CMV-F
Terms and licenses: Academic/Nonprofit Terms; Industry Terms: Not Available to Industry
Depositor comments: Catalytically inactive DUSP6
How to cite: ∆DUSP6 was a gift from Igor Astsaturov (Addgene plasmid # 27977 ; http://n2t.net/addgene:27977 ; RRID:Addgene_27977)
